>Addgene plasmid #103401 | LSB-hsa-miR-302a-5p | depositor full sequence | sequence record 195851 | Full Sequence
AATTGAGGGGATAACGCAGGAAAGAACATGTGAGCAAAAGGCCAGCAAAAGGCCAGGAACCGTAAAAAGG
CCGCGTTGCTGGCGTTTTTCCATAGGCTCCGCCCCCCTGACGAGCATCACAAAAATCGACGCTCAAGTCA
GAGGTGGCGAAACCCGACAGGACTATAAAGATACCAGGCGTTTCCCCCTGGAAGCTCCCTCGTGCGCTCT
CCTGTTCCGACCCTGCCGCTTACCGGATACCTGTCCGCCTTTCTCCCTTCGGGAAGCGTGGCGCTTTCTC
ATAGCTCACGCTGTAGGTATCTCAGTTCGGTGTAGGTCGTTCGCTCCAAGCTGGGCTGTGTGCACGAACC
CCCCGTTCAGCCCGACCGCTGCGCCTTATCCGGTAACTATCGTCTTGAGTCCAACCCGGTAAGACACGAC
TTATCGCCACTGGCAGCAGCCACTGGTAACAGGATTAGCAGAGCGAGGTATGTAGGCGGTGCTACAGAGT
TCTTGAAGTGGTGGCCTAACTACGGCTACACTAGAAGAACAGTATTTGGTATCTGCGCTCTGCTGAAGCC
AGTTACCTTCGGAAAAAGAGTTGGTAGCTCTTGATCCGGCAAACAAACCACCGCTGGTAGCGGTGGTTTT
TTTGTTTGCAAGCAGCAGATTACGCGCAGAAAAAAAGGATCTCAAGAAGATCCTTTGATCTTTTCTACGG
GGTCTGACGCTCAGTGGAACGAAAACTCACGTTAAGGGATTTTGGTCATGAGATTATCAAAAAGGATCTT
CACCTAGATCCTTTTAAATTAAAAATGAAGTTTTAAATCAATCTAAAGTATATATGAGTAAACTTGGTCT
GACAGTTACCAATGCTTAATCAGTGAGGCACCTATCTCAGCGATCTGTCTATTTCGTTCATCCATAGTTG
CCTGACTCCCCGTCGTGTAGATAACTACGATACGGGAGGGCTTACCATCTGGCCCCAGTGCTGCAATGAT
ACCGCGAGAACCACGCTCACCGGCTCCAGATTTATCAGCAATAAACCAGCCAGCCGGAAGGGCCGAGCGC
AGAAGTGGTCCTGCAACTTTATCCGCCTCCATCCAGTCTATTAATTGTTGCCGGGAAGCTAGAGTAAGTA
GTTCGCCAGTTAATAGTTTGCGCAACGTTGTTGCCATTGCTACAGGCATCGTGGTGTCACGCTCGTCGTT
TGGTATGGCTTCATTCAGCTCCGGTTCCCAACGATCAAGGCGAGTTACATGATCCCCCATGTTGTGCAAA
AAAGCGGTTAGCTCCTTCGGTCCTCCGATCGTTGTCAGAAGTAAGTTGGCCGCAGTGTTATCACTCATGG
TTATGGCAGCACTGCATAATTCTCTTACTGTCATGCCATCCGTAAGATGCTTTTCTGTGACTGGTGAGTA
CTCAACCAAGTCATTCTGAGAATAGTGTATGCGGCGACCGAGTTGCTCTTGCCCGGCGTCAATACGGGAT
AATACCGCGCCACATAGCAGAACTTTAAAAGTGCTCATCATTGGAAAACGTTCTTCGGGGCGAAAACTCT
CAAGGATCTTACCGCTGTTGAGATCCAGTTCGATGTAACCCACTCGTGCACCCAACTGATCTTCAGCATC
TTTTACTTTCACCAGCGTTTCTGGGTGAGCAAAAACAGGAAGGCAAAATGCCGCAAAAAAGGGAATAAGG
GCGACACGGAAATGTTGAATACTCATACTCTTCCTTTTTCAATATTATTGAAGCATTTATCAGGGTTATT
GTCTCATGAGCGGATACATATTTGAATGTAGCTCCGAATTTCTCGAGGGCTTGTCGACGACGGCGGTCTC
CGTCGTCAGGATCATGAATTCGACCCGCCTGCCACCATGACCGAGTACAAGCCCACGGTGCGCCTCGCCA
CCCGCGACGACGTCCCCCGGGCCGTACGCACCCTCGCCGCCGCGTTCGCCGACTACCCCGCCACGCGCCA
CACCGTCGACCCGGACCGCCACATCGAGCGGGTCACCGAGCTGCAAGAACTCTTCCTCACGCGCGTCGGG
CTCGACATCGGCAAGGTGTGGGTCGCGGACGACGGCGCCGCGGTGGCGGTCTGGACCACGCCGGAGAGCG
TCGAAGCGGGGGCGGTGTTCGCCGAGATCGGCCCGCGCATGGCCGAGTTGAGCGGTTCCCGGCTGGCCGC
GCAGCAACAGATGGAAGGCCTCCTGGCGCCGCACCGGCCCAAGGAGCCCGCGTGGTTCCTGGCCACCGTC
GGCGTCTCGCCCGACCACCAGGGCAAGGGTCTGGGCAGCGCCGTCGTGCTCCCCGGAGTGGAGGCGGCCG
AGCGCGCCGGGGTGCCCGCCTTCCTGGAGACATCCGCGCCCCGCAACCTCCCCTTCTACGAGCGGCTCGG
CTTCACCGTCACCGCCGACGTCGAGGTGCCCGAAGGACCGCGCACCTGGTGCATGACCCGCAAGCCCGGT
GCCTGATACGCGTGAATTCACTCCTCAGGTGCAGGCTGCCTATCAGAAGGTGGTGGCTGGTGTGGCCAAT
GCCCTGGCTCACAAATACCACTGAGATCTTTTTCCCTCTGCCAAAAATTATGGGGACATCATGAAGCCCC
TTGAGCATCTGACTTCTGGCTAATAAAGGAAATTTATTTTCATTGCAATAGTGTGTTGGAATTTTTTGTG
TCTCTCACTCGGAAGGACATATGGGAGGGCAAATCATTTAAAACATCAGAATGAGTATTTGGTTTAGAGT
TTGGCAACATATGCCCATATGCTGGCTGCCATGAACAAAGGTTGGCTATAAAGAGGTCATCAGTATATGA
AACAGCCCCCTGCTGTCCATTCCTTATTCCATAGAAAAGCCTTGACTTGAGGTTAGATTTTTTTTATATT
TTGTTTTGTGTTATTTTTTTCTTTAACATCCCTAAAATTTTCCTTACATGTTTTACTAGCCAGATTTTTC
CTCCTCTCCTGACTACTCCCAGTCATAGCTGTCCCTCTTCTCTTATGGAGATCCCTCGACCTGCAGCCCA
AGCTTGAATTCTCTAGAATTACCCTGTTATCCCTATGCTTGGTTTACCGAGCTCTTATTGGTTTTCAAAC
TTCATTGACTGTGCCCAACGCGCCTGGGAGCTCACGGGGACAGCCCCCCCCCAAAGCCCCCAGGGATGTA
ATTACGTCCCTCCCCCGCTAGGGGGCAGCAGCGAGCCGCCCGGGGCTCCGCTCCGGTCCGGCGCTCCCCC
CGCATCCCCGAGCCGGCAGCGTGCGGGGACAGCCCGGGCACGGGGAAGGTGGCACGGGATCGCTTTCCTC
TGAACGCTTCTCGCTGCTCTTTGAGCCTGCAGACACCTGGGGGGATACGGGGAAAAAGCTAGGCTGAAAG
ACCGGTTCTTAGAATGACACGCGCCTGGGAGCTCACGGGGACAGCCCCCCCCCAAAGCCCCCAGGGATGT
AATTACGTCCCTCCCCCGCTAGGGGGCAGCAGCGAGCCGCCCGGGGCTCCGCTCCGGTCCGGCGCTCCCC
CCGCATCCCCGAGCCGGCAGCGTGCGGGGACAGCCCGGGCACGGGGAAGGTGGCACGGGATCGCTTTCCT
CTGAACGCTTCTCGCTGCTCTTTGAGCCTGCAGACACCTGGGGGGATACGGGGAAAAAGCTAACTTCTGA
GACGACAACTTTGTATAGAAAAGTTGGCTCCGAATTCGCCCTTGACAGCAGAGATCCAGTTTGGTTAATT
AATTGGCTCCGGTGCCCGTCAGTGGGCAGAGCGCACATCGCCCACAGTCCCCGAGAAGTTGTGGGGAGGG
GTCGGCAATTGAACCGGTGCCTAGAGAAGGTGGCGCGGGGTAAACTGGGAAAGTGATGTCGTGTACTGGC
TCCGCCTTTTTCCCGAGGGTGGGGGAGAACCGTATATAAGTGCAGTAGTCGCCGTGAACGTTCTTTTTCG
CAACGGGTTTGCCGCCAGAACACAGGTAAGTGCCGTGTGTGGTTCCCGCGGGCCTGGCCTCTTTACGGGT
TATGGCCCTTGCGTGCCTTGAATTACTTCCACCTGGCTGCAGTACGTGATTCTTGATCCCGAGCTTCGGG
TTGGAAGTGGGTGGGAGAGTTCGAGGCCTTGCGCTTAAGGAGCCCCTTCGCCTCGTGCTTGAGTTGAGGC
CTGGCCTGGGCGCTGGGGCCGCCGCGTGCGAATCTGGTGGCACCTTCGCGCCTGTCTCGCTGCTTTCGAT
AAGTCTCTAGCCATTTAAAATTTTTGATGACCTGCTGCGACGCTTTTTTTCTGGCAAGATAGTCTTGTAA
ATGCGGGCCAAGATCTGCACACTGGTATTTCGGTTTTTGGGGCCGCGGGCGGCGACGGGGCCCGTGCGTC
CCAGCGCACATGTTCGGCGAGGCGGGGCCTGCGAGCGCGGCCACCGAGAATCGGACGGGGGTAGTCTCAA
GCTGGCCGGCCTGCTCTGGTGCCTGGCCTCGCGCCGCCGTGTATCGCCCCGCCCTGGGCGGCAAGGCTGG
CCCGGTCGGCACCAGTTGCGTGAGCGGAAAGATGGCCGCTTCCCGGCCCTGCTGCAGGGAGCTCAAAATG
GAGGACGCGGCGCTCGGGAGAGCGGGCGGGTGAGTCACCCACACAAAGGAAAAGGGCCTTTCCGTCCTCA
GCCGTCGCTTCATGTGACTCCACGGAGTACCGGGCGCCGTCCAGGCACCTCGATTAGTTCTCGAGCTTTT
GGAGTACGTCGTCTTTAGGTTGGGGGGAGGGGTTTTATGCGATGGAGTTTCCCCACACTGAGTGGGTGGA
GACTGAAGTTAGGCCAGCTTGGCACTTGATGTAATTCTCCTTGGAATTTGCCCTTTTTGAGTTTGGATCT
TGGTTCATTCTCAAGCCTCAGACAGTGGTTCAAAGTTTTTTTCTTCCATTTCAGGTGTCGTGAGAAGGGC
GAATTCGACCCAAGTTTGTACAAAAAAGCAGGCTGGATCCAGGTGCCACCATGGTGAGCGAGCTGATTAA
GGAGAACATGCACATGAAGCTGTACATGGAGGGCACCGTGAACAACCACCACTTCAAGTGCACATCCGAG
GGCGAAGGCAAGCCCTACGAGGGCACCCAGACCATGAGAATCAAGGCGGTCGAGGGCGGCCCTCTCCCCT
TCGCCTTCGACATCCTGGCTACCAGCTTCATGTACGGCAGCAAAACCTTCATCAACCACACCCAGGGCAT
CCCCGACTTCTTTAAGCAGTCCTTCCCCGAGGGCTTCACATGGGAGAGAGTCACCACATACGAAGATGGG
GGCGTGCTGACCGCTACCCAGGACACCAGCCTCCAGGACGGCTGCCTCATCTACAACGTCAAGATCAGAG
GGGTGAACTTCCCATCCAACGGCCCTGTGATGCAGAAGAAAACACTCGGCTGGGAGGCCTCCACCGAGAC
ACTGTACCCCGCTGACGGCGGCCTGGAAGGCAGAGCCGACATGGCCCTGAAGCTCGTGGGCGGGGGCCAC
CTGATCTGCAACCTTAAGACCACATACAGATCCAAGAAACCCGCTAAGAACCTCAAGATGCCCGGCGTCT
ACTATGTGGACAGGAGACTGGAAAGAATCAAGGAGGCCGACAAAGAGACATACGTCGAGCAGCACGAGGT
GGCTGTGGCCAGATACTGCGACCTCCCTAGCAAACTGGGGCACAAACTTAATTGAGAATTCTACCACCCA
GCTTTCTTGTACAAAGTGGTACGTCTCAAGACCAGAGGTCTCTGCTTATGTGAGAAGCAAGTACATCCAC
GTTTAAGTAGCAAGTACATCCACGTTTAAGTAGCAAGTACATCCACGTTTAAGTAGCAAGTACATCCACG
TTTAAGTCAACCAGAAGAGACCTGTGCTTCACTCCTCAGGTGCAGGCTGCCTATCAGAAGGTGGTGGCTG
GTGTGGCCAATGCCCTGGCTCACAAATACCACTGAGATCTTTTTCCCTCTGCCAAAAATTATGGGGACAT
CATGAAGCCCCTTGAGCATCTGACTTCTGGCTAATAAAGGAAATTTATTTTCATTGCAATAGTGTGTTGG
AATTTTTTGTGTCTCTCACTCGGAAGGACATATGGGAGGGCAAATCATTTAAAACATCAGAATGAGTATT
TGGTTTAGAGTTTGGCAACATATGCCCATATGCTGGCTGCCATGAACAAAGGTTGGCTATAAAGAGGTCA
TCAGTATATGAAACAGCCCCCTGCTGTCCATTCCTTATTCCATAGAAAAGCCTTGACTTGAGGTTAGATT
TTTTTTATATTTTGTTTTGTGTTATTTTTTTCTTTAACATCCCTAAAATTTTCCTTACATGTTTTACTAG
CCAGATTTTTCCTCCTCTCCTGACTACTCCCAGTCATAGCTGTCCCTCTTCTCTTATGGAGATCCCGAGC
GGTGCGTTTTTATGCTTGTAGTATTGTATAATGTTTTTAAGATCCAAGCTTCTGACCTCTTCTCTTCCTC
CCACAGGGCCTCGAGACAATTGCATCGATGGTACCAGTGAAAGTCTGCAATGAATTCGAGTTGGCGCGCC
TGTCATTCTAAATCTCTCTTTCAGCCTAAAGCTTTTTCCCCGTATCCCCCCAGGTGTCTGCAGGCTCAAA
GAGCAGCGAGAAGCGTTCAGAGGAAAGCGATCCCGTGCCACCTTCCCCGTGCCCGGGCTGTCCCCGCACG
CTGCCGGCTCGGGGATGCGGGGGGAGCGCCGGACCGGAGCGGAGCCCCGGGCGGCTCGCTGCTGCCCCCT
AGCGGGGGAGGGACGTAATTACATCCCTGGGGGCTTTGGGAGGGGGCTGTCCCCGTGAGCTCCCAGGCGC
GCCTGTCATTCTAAATCTCTCTTTCAGCCTAAAGCTTTTTCCCCGTATCCCCCCAGGTGTCTGCAGGCTC
AAAGAGCAGCGAGAAGCGTTCAGAGGAAAGCGATCCCGTGCCACCTTCCCCGTGCCCGGGCTGTCCCCGC
ACGCTGCCGGCTCGGGGATGCGGGGGGAGCGCCGGACCGGAGCGGAGCCCCGGGCGGCTCGCTGCTGCCC
CCTAGCGGGGGAGGGACGTAATTACATCCCTGGGGGCTTTGGGGGGGGGCTGTCCCCGTGAGCTCCCAGG
CGCGCCAACTCGGTACCGTATCGATGTCGACGTTAACGCTAGTGATATCAACTTTGTATAGAAAAGTTGG
CTCCGAATTCGCCCTTGACAGCAGAGATCCAGTTTGGTTAATTAATTGGCTCCGGTGCCCGTCAGTGGGC
AGAGCGCACATCGCCCACAGTCCCCGAGAAGTTGTGGGGAGGGGTCGGCAATTGAACCGGTGCCTAGAGA
AGGTGGCGCGGGGTAAACTGGGAAAGTGATGTCGTGTACTGGCTCCGCCTTTTTCCCGAGGGTGGGGGAG
AACCGTATATAAGTGCAGTAGTCGCCGTGAACGTTCTTTTTCGCAACGGGTTTGCCGCCAGAACACAGGT
AAGTGCCGTGTGTGGTTCCCGCGGGCCTGGCCTCTTTACGGGTTATGGCCCTTGCGTGCCTTGAATTACT
TCCACCTGGCTGCAGTACGTGATTCTTGATCCCGAGCTTCGGGTTGGAAGTGGGTGGGAGAGTTCGAGGC
CTTGCGCTTAAGGAGCCCCTTCGCCTCGTGCTTGAGTTGAGGCCTGGCCTGGGCGCTGGGGCCGCCGCGT
GCGAATCTGGTGGCACCTTCGCGCCTGTCTCGCTGCTTTCGATAAGTCTCTAGCCATTTAAAATTTTTGA
TGACCTGCTGCGACGCTTTTTTTCTGGCAAGATAGTCTTGTAAATGCGGGCCAAGATCTGCACACTGGTA
TTTCGGTTTTTGGGGCCGCGGGCGGCGACGGGGCCCGTGCGTCCCAGCGCACATGTTCGGCGAGGCGGGG
CCTGCGAGCGCGGCCACCGAGAATCGGACGGGGGTAGTCTCAAGCTGGCCGGCCTGCTCTGGTGCCTGGC
CTCGCGCCGCCGTGTATCGCCCCGCCCTGGGCGGCAAGGCTGGCCCGGTCGGCACCAGTTGCGTGAGCGG
AAAGATGGCCGCTTCCCGGCCCTGCTGCAGGGAGCTCAAAATGGAGGACGCGGCGCTCGGGAGAGCGGGC
GGGTGAGTCACCCACACAAAGGAAAAGGGCCTTTCCGTCCTCAGCCGTCGCTTCATGTGACTCCACGGAG
TACCGGGCGCCGTCCAGGCACCTCGATTAGTTCTCGAGCTTTTGGAGTACGTCGTCTTTAGGTTGGGGGG
AGGGGTTTTATGCGATGGAGTTTCCCCACACTGAGTGGGTGGAGACTGAAGTTAGGCCAGCTTGGCACTT
GATGTAATTCTCCTTGGAATTTGCCCTTTTTGAGTTTGGATCTTGGTTCATTCTCAAGCCTCAGACAGTG
GTTCAAAGTTTTTTTCTTCCATTTCAGGTGTCGTGAGAAGGGCGAATTCGACCCAAGTTTGTACAAAAAA
GCAGGCTCGCCACCATGGTGAGCAAGGGCGAGGAGCTGTTCACCGGGGTGGTGCCCATCCTGGTCGAGCT
GGACGGCGACGTAAACGGCCACAAGTTCAGCGTGAGGGGCGAGGGCGAGGGCGATGCCACCAACGGCAAG
CTGACCCTGAAGTTCATCTGCACCACCGGCAAGCTGCCCGTGCCCTGGCCCACCCTCGTGACCACCCTGA
GCCACGGCGTGCAGTGCTTCGCCCGCTACCCCGACCACATGAAGCAGCACGACTTCTTCAAGTCCGCCAT
GCCCGAAGGCTACGTCCAGGAGCGCACCATCTTCTTCAAGGACGACGGCACCTACAAGACCCGCGCCGAG
GTGAAGTTCGAGGGCGACACCCTAGTGAACCGCATCGAGCTGAAGGGCGTCGACTTCAAGGAGGACGGCA
ACATCCTGGGGCACAAGCTGGAGTACAACTTCAACAGCCACAACATCTATATCATGGCCGTCAAGCAGAA
GAACGGCATCAAGGTGAACTTCAAGATCCGCCACAACGTGGAGGACGGCAGCGTGCAGCTCGCCGACCAC
TACCAGCAGAACACCCCCATCGGCGACGGCCCCGTGCTGCTGCCCGACAGCCACTACCTGAGCACCCAGT
CCGTGCTGAGCAAAGACCCCAACGAGAAGCGCGATCACATGGTCCTGCTGGAGTTCCGCACCGCCGCCGG
GATCACTCTCGGCATGGACGAGCTGTACAAGTAATACCACCCAGCTTTCTTGTACAAAGTGGTACGCGTG
AATTCACTCCTCAGGTGCAGGCTGCCTATCAGAAGGTGGTGGCTGGTGTGGCCAATGCCCTGGCTCACAA
ATACCACTGAGATCTTTTTCCCTCTGCCAAAAATTATGGGGACATCATGAAGCCCCTTGAGCATCTGACT
TCTGGCTAATAAAGGAAATTTATTTTCATTGCAATAGTGTGTTGGAATTTTTTGTGTCTCTCACTCGGAA
GGACATATGGGAGGGCAAATCATTTAAAACATCAGAATGAGTATTTGGTTTAGAGTTTGGCAACATATGC
CCATATGCTGGCTGCCATGAACAAAGGTTGGCTATAAAGAGGTCATCAGTATATGAAACAGCCCCCTGCT
GTCCATTCCTTATTCCATAGAAAAGCCTTGACTTGAGGTTAGATTTTTTTTATATTTTGTTTTGTGTTAT
TTTTTTCTTTAACATCCCTAAAATTTTCCTTACATGTTTTACTAGCCAGATTTTTCCTCCTCTCCTGACT
ACTCCCAGTCATAGCTGTCCCTCTTCTCTTATGGAGATCCCTCGACCTGCAGCCCAAGCTTGGCGTAATC
ATGGTCATAGCTGTTTCCTGTGTGAAATTGTTATCCGCTCACAATTCCACACAACATACGAGCCGGAAGC
ATAAAGTGTAAAGCCTGGGGTGCCTAATGAGTGAGCTAACTCACATTAATTGCGTTGCGCTCACTGCCCG
CTTTCCAGTCGGGAAACCTGTCGTGCCAGCGGATCGACAGTACTAAGCTTGGTCTAATACCCAATCTCTC
GTCTTATCCAGATGTTTTATACGCCTCTGGCCCGTGTCTCAAAATCTCTGATGTTACATTGCACAAGATA
AAATAATATCATCATGAACAATAAAACTGTCTGCTTACATAAACAGTAATACAAGGGGTGTTATGAGCCA
TATTCAACGGGAAACGTCGAGGCCGCGATTAAATTCCAACATGGATGCTGATTTATATGGGTATAAATGG
GCTCGCGATAATGTCGGGCAATCAGGTGCGACAATCTATCGCTTGTATGGGAAGCCCGATGCGCCAGAGT
TGTTTCTGAAACATGGCAAAGGTAGCGTTGCCAATGATGTTACAGATGAGATGGTCAGACTAAACTGGCT
GACGGAATTTATGCCTCTTCCGACCATCAAGCATTTTATCCGTACTCCTGATGATGCATGGTTACTCACC
ACTGCGATCCCCGGAAAAACAGCATTCCAGGTATTAGAAGAATATCCTGATTCAGGTGAAAATATTGTTG
ATGCGCTGGCAGTGTTCCTGCGCCGGTTGCATTCGATTCCTGTTTGTAATTGTCCTTTTAACAGCGATCG
CGTATTTCGTCTCGCTCAGGCGCAATCACGAATGAATAACGGTTTGGTTGATGCGAGTGATTTTGATGAC
GAGCGTAATGGCTGGCCTGTTGAACAAGTCTGGAAAGAAATGCATAAACTTTTGCCATTCTCACCGGATT
CAGTCGTCACTCATGGTGATTTCTCACTTGATAACCTTATTTTTGACGAGGGGAAATTAATAGGTTGTAT
TGATGTTGGACGAGTCGGAATCGCAGACCGATACCAGGATCTTGCCATCCTATGGAACTGCCTCGGTGAG
TTTTCTCCTTCATTACAGAAACGGCTTTTTCAAAAATATGGTATTGATAATCCTGATATGAATAAATTGC
AGTTTCATTTGATGCTCGATGAGTTTTTCTAATCAGAATTGGTTAATTGGTTGTAACACTGGCAGAGCAT
TACGCTGACTTGACGGGACGGCGCAAGCTCATGACCAAAATCCCTTAACGTGAGTTACGCGTCGTTCCAC
TGAGCGTCAGAGGTATCACTAGTATTACAGAGGTAAGTTATAACAGTCGCCTAACCC
Features (pLannotate 1.2.2; 28 found; start..end, strand, type, name):
     87..675     -  rep_origin     ori: high-copy-number ColE1/pMB1/pBR322/pUC origin of replication
    846..1706    -  CDS            AmpR: β-lactamase; bla; confers resistance to ampicillin, carbenicillin, and related antibiotics
   1707..1778    -  promoter       AmpR promoter: bla
   1857..2456    +  CDS            PuroR: puromycin N-acetyltransferase; pac from Streptomyces alboniger; confers resistance to puromycin
   2461..2541    +  CDS            HBB (fragment): HBB_PONPY - Experimental evidence at transcript level: Swiss-Prot protein existence level 2. Involved in oxygen transport from the lung to the various peripheral tissues. From Pongo pygmaeus (Bornean orangutan).
   2612..2667    +  polyA_signal   β-globin poly(A) signal: rabbit β-globin polyadenylation signal (Gil and Proudfoot, 1987)
   3646..3666    +  protein_bind   attB4: mutant version of attB; core recombination site for the Gateway® BP reaction BP Clonase™
   3734..3945    +  promoter       EF-1α core promoter: core promoter for human elongation factor EF-1α
   3946..4884    +  intron         EF-1α intron A: intron upstream of the start codon of human EF-1α
   4911..4931    +  protein_bind   attB1: mutant version of attB; core recombination site for the Gateway® BP reaction BP Clonase™
   4951..5646    +  CDS            mKate2: mKate2 is a basic (constitutively fluorescent) red fluorescent protein published in 2009, derived from Entacmaea quadricolor. It is reported to be a rapidly-maturing monomer with moderate acid sensitivity.
   5666..5690    -  protein_bind   attB2: mutant version of attB; recombination site for the Gateway® BP reaction BP Clonase™
   5838..5912    +  CDS            HBB (fragment): HBB_PONPY - Experimental evidence at transcript level: Swiss-Prot protein existence level 2. Involved in oxygen transport from the lung to the various peripheral tissues. From Pongo pygmaeus (Bornean orangutan).
   5983..6038    +  polyA_signal   β-globin poly(A) signal: rabbit β-globin polyadenylation signal (Gil and Proudfoot, 1987)
   6422..6447    +  misc_feature   SA: splice acceptor site
   7119..7139    +  protein_bind   attB4: mutant version of attB; core recombination site for the Gateway® BP reaction BP Clonase™
   7207..7418    +  promoter       EF-1α core promoter: core promoter for human elongation factor EF-1α
   7419..8357    +  intron         EF-1α intron A: intron upstream of the start codon of human EF-1α
   8384..8404    +  protein_bind   attB1: mutant version of attB; core recombination site for the Gateway® BP reaction BP Clonase™
   8415..9131    +  CDS            EBFP2: EBFP2 is a basic (constitutively fluorescent) blue fluorescent protein published in 2007, derived from Aequorea victoria. It is reported to be a rapidly-maturing monomer with moderate acid sensitivity.
   9139..9163    -  protein_bind   attB2: mutant version of attB; recombination site for the Gateway® BP reaction BP Clonase™
   9167..9247    +  CDS            HBB (fragment): HBB_PONPY - Experimental evidence at transcript level: Swiss-Prot protein existence level 2. Involved in oxygen transport from the lung to the various peripheral tissues. From Pongo pygmaeus (Bornean orangutan).
   9318..9373    +  polyA_signal   β-globin poly(A) signal: rabbit β-globin polyadenylation signal (Gil and Proudfoot, 1987)
   9756..9778    -  protein_bind   lac operator (fragment): The lac repressor binds to the lac operator to inhibit transcription in E. coli. This inhibition can be relieved by adding lactose or isopropyl-β-D-thiogalactopyranoside (IPTG). lac repressor encoded by lacI
   9782..9812    -  promoter       lac promoter: promoter for the E. coli lac operon
   9827..9848    -  protein_bind   CAP binding site: CAP binding activates transcription in the presence of cAMP. E. coli catabolite activator protein
   9861..9900    -  CDS            lacI (fragment): lac repressor; lacI; The lac repressor binds to the lac operator to inhibit transcription in E. coli. This inhibition can be relieved by adding lactose or isopropyl-β-D-thiogalactopyranoside (IPTG).
  10073..10882   +  CDS            KanR: aminoglycoside phosphotransferase; aph(3')-Ia; confers resistance to kanamycin in bacteria or G418 (Geneticin®) in eukaryotes
