[The description below was written by a language model from this plasmid's Addgene catalogue record and pLannotate feature annotations shown in this document.]
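Description:
LSB-hsa-miR-302a-5p is a mammalian expression plasmid of about 11 kb, built on the Low Sensor Backbone (LSB) and designed as a fluorescent sensor of microRNA activity. It replicates in E. coli from a high-copy ColE1/pUC-type origin and carries both β-lactamase (ampicillin) and aph(3')-Ia (kanamycin) markers, with the record specifying dual selection. A puromycin N-acetyltransferase coding sequence followed by a rabbit β-globin polyadenylation signal is also present for selection in mammalian cells. The feature table does not annotate a dedicated promoter directly upstream of it.

The payload consists of two parallel transcription units. Each is driven by the human EF-1α core promoter with its intron A and terminated by a β-globin poly(A) signal. Each is also flanked by Gateway attB4/attB1/attB2 scars that reflect modular assembly of promoter and gene parts. One unit encodes the red fluorescent protein mKate2 and, according to the catalogue entry, carries a target site for human miR-302a-5p in its 3' UTR. This target is not separately annotated in the feature table, but it would lie in the gap between mKate2 and its poly(A) region. The second unit expresses the blue protein EBFP2 without a target site and serves as an internal reference for transfection and expression level. When miR-302a-5p is active in a cell, mKate2 output is repressed relative to EBFP2, so the red-to-blue ratio reports miRNA activity.

The depositor notes that the repeated poly(A) elements make the plasmid inherently unstable, and that the physical plasmid has small insertions flanking the puromycin coding region relative to the deposited sequence, which do not impair puromycin selection.
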