Addgene plasmid #103401: LSB-hsa-miR-302a-5p
Purpose: Used to sense miRNA activity using fluorescence based tools. hsa-miR-302a-5p target in 3' UTR of of mKate. miRNA activity can be measured by the repression of mKate2 relative to EBFP2 fluorescent proteins . Plasmid is inherently unstable; please see Depositor Comments
Depositing lab: Ron Weiss. Depositing organization: Massachusetts Institute of Technology. Publication: A mixed antagonistic/synergistic miRNA repression model enables accurate predictions of multi-input miRNA sensor activity. Gam JJ, Babb J, Weiss R. Nat Commun. 2018 Jun 22;9(1):2430. doi: 10.1038/s41467-018-04575-0. PubMed 29934631.
Backbone
  Vector backbone: Low Sensor Backbone (LSB)
  Vector type: Mammalian Expression, Synthetic Biology
Growth in bacteria
  Bacterial resistance: Ampicillin and Kanamycin, 100 & 50 μg/mL
  Growth temperature: 30°C
  Growth strain: NEB Stable
  Copy number: High Copy
Gene/Insert
  Gene/Insert name: hsa-miR-302a-5p target
  Species: H. sapiens (human)
  Entrez Gene: MIR302A (a.k.a. MIRN302, MIRN302A, hsa-mir-302, mir-302a)
  Promoter: EF-1a
  Cloning method: Gibson Cloning
Terms and licenses: Academic/Nonprofit Terms; Industry Terms: Not Available to Industry
Depositor comments: Please note that this plasmid is inherently unstable due to a repeating poly A element. We recommend performing a diagnostic digest on multiple colonies upon receipt. The depositors would like to note the presence of several discrepancies between the depositor sequence and physical plasmid sequence. In particular, the sequences upstream and downstream of the puromycin coding region have 10 bp insertions which do not affect the ability to perform puromycin selection. The sequences for those regions within the physical plasmids are as follows: Upstream of Puro: GAATTCGACCGCCTGTCTCAAGGTGCCACC; Downstream of Puro: GCTTTGAGACTACGCGTGAATTCACTCCTC.
How to cite: LSB-hsa-miR-302a-5p was a gift from Ron Weiss (Addgene plasmid # 103401 ; http://n2t.net/addgene:103401 ; RRID:Addgene_103401)
