>Addgene plasmid #103401 | LSB-hsa-miR-302a-5p | depositor partial sequence | sequence record 195852 | hsa-miR-302a-5p target
AGCAAGTACATCCACGTTTAAGT
