>Addgene plasmid #103401 | LSB-hsa-miR-302a-5p | addgene partial sequence | sequence record 272312 | mKate2-F 5'-ACCCGCTAAGAACCTCAAGA-3'
CAAGGAGGCCGACAAAGAGACATACGTCGAGCAGCACGAGGTGGCTGTGGCCAGATACTGCGACCTCCCT
AGCAAACTGGGGCACAAACTTAATTGAGAATTCTACCACCCAGCTTTCTTGTACAAAGTGGTACGTCTCA
AGACCAGAGGTCTCTGCTTATGTGAGAAGCAAGTACATCCACGTTTAAGTAGCAAGTACATCCACGTTTA
AGTAGCAAGTACATCCACGTTTAAGTAGCAAGTACATCCACGTTTAAGTCAACCAGAAGAGACCTGTGCT
TCACTCCTCAGGTGCAGGCTGCCTATCAGAAGGTGGTGGCTGGTGTGGCCAATGCCCTGGCTCACAAATA
CCACTGAGATCTTTTTCCCTCTGCCAAAAATTATGGGG
